Addgene plasmid #174069: pJL15
Purpose: Expresses 43-8 zinc finger array fused to CRY2 in S. cerevisiae. Part of optogenetic system.
Depositing lab: Albert Keung. Depositing organization: North Carolina State University. Publication: Mapping the dynamic transfer functions of eukaryotic gene regulation. Lee JB, Caywood LM, Lo JY, Levering N, Keung AJ. Cell Syst. 2021 Aug 24. pii: S2405-4712(21)00291-X. doi: 10.1016/j.cels.2021.08.003. PubMed 34469745.
Backbone
  Vector backbone: unknown
  Vector type: Yeast Expression
  Selectable markers: HIS3
Growth in bacteria
  Bacterial resistance: Ampicillin, 100 μg/mL
  Growth temperature: 37°C
  Growth strain: NEB Stable
  Copy number: High Copy
Gene/Insert
  Gene/Insert name: pGAL-tetO-3xNLS-43-8WT-GS-Cry2-Tadh1
  Species: S. cerevisiae (budding yeast), A. thaliana (mustard weed), Synthetic
  Promoter: pGal1
  Tag / fusion protein: FLAG
  Cloning method: Restriction Enzyme; 5′ cloning site SbfI (unknown if destroyed); 3′ cloning site NotI (unknown if destroyed)
  Sequencing primers: 5′ unknown; 3′ catcgcgttaattaatagacaactc
Resource information
  A portion of this plasmid was derived from a plasmid made by: Kennedy, M.J., Hughes, R.M., Peteya, L.A., Schwartz, J.W., Ehlers, M.D., and Tucker, C.L. (2010). Rapid blue-light-mediated induction of protein interactions in living cells. Nature Methods 7, 973-U948. 10.1038/nmeth.1524. Keung, A.J., Bashor, C.J., Kiriakov, S., Collins, J.J., and Khalil, A.S. (2014). Using Targeted Chromatin Regulators to Engineer Combinatorial and Spatial Transcriptional Regulation. Cell 158, 110-120. 10.1016/j.cell.2014.04.047.
Terms and licenses: Academic/Nonprofit Terms; Industry Terms: Not Available to Industry
Depositor comments: Please visit https://www.biorxiv.org/content/10.1101/2021.01.05.425451v1 for bioRxiv preprint.
How to cite: pJL15 was a gift from Albert Keung (Addgene plasmid # 174069 ; http://n2t.net/addgene:174069 ; RRID:Addgene_174069)
