[The description below was written by a language model from this plasmid's Addgene catalogue record and pLannotate feature annotations shown in this document.]
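Description:
pJL15 is a yeast expression plasmid for Saccharomyces cerevisiae that supplies the DNA-binding half of a blue-light optogenetic gene regulation system. The backbone is recorded as unknown. The feature table shows a pBluescript-like E. coli scaffold with a high-copy ColE1/pUC origin, an f1 origin, ampicillin resistance (AmpR with its own promoter), and remnants of the lacZα/lac promoter region flanked by T3 and T7 promoters. Selection in yeast is through HIS3, which is present with its native promoter. No yeast replication origin (2μ or CEN/ARS) is annotated. HIS3-locus flanking fragments (MRM1/PET56 and DED1) occur on both sides of the expression cassette, which would be consistent with an integrating design, although the record does not state this.

The payload is a fusion protein expressed from a modified GAL1 promoter. A Gal4-responsive UAS provides galactose induction, and two tet operators sit immediately upstream of the core promoter fragment, presumably allowing additional control by TetR-based regulators. The open reading frame begins with a 3xFLAG epitope, followed according to the insert name by three nuclear localisation signals, the synthetic 43-8 zinc finger array, a glycine-serine linker and Arabidopsis thaliana cryptochrome 2 (CRY2), and it ends at an ADH1 terminator. The NLS, zinc finger and terminator segments are not individually annotated in the feature table, and the short Twin-Strep-tag hit probably reflects linker sequence.

CRY2 binds its partner CIB1 on blue-light exposure. The zinc finger-CRY2 fusion can therefore sit at cognate 43-8 binding sites and recruit a CIB1-fused effector in a light-dependent manner, giving dynamic, tunable control of a reporter gene.
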