Features (pLannotate 1.2.2; 30 found; start..end, strand, type, name):
     37..264     -  CDS            MRM1 (fragment): MRM1_YEAST - Also known as PET56 From Saccharomyces cerevisiae (strain ATCC 204508 / S288c) (Baker's yeast).
    314..501     +  promoter       HIS3 promoter: S. cerevisiae HIS3
    607..1242    +  CDS            HIS3: HIS7_YEAST - Experimental evidence at protein level: Swiss-Prot protein existence level 1. From Saccharomyces cerevisiae (strain ATCC 204508 / S288c) (Baker's yeast).
   1729..1923    +  CDS            DED1 (fragment): DED1_CANGA - Protein inferred from homology: Swiss-Prot protein existence level 3. ATP-binding RNA helicase involved in translation initiation. Remodels RNA in response to ADP and ATP concentrations by facilitating disruption, but also formation of RNA duplexes (By similarity). From Candida glabrata (strain ATCC 2001 / CBS 138 / JCM 3761 / NBRC 0622 / NRRL Y-65) (Yeast) (Torulopsis glabrata).
   1928..2045    +  protein_bind   UAS: upstream activating sequence mediating Gal4-dependent induction Gal4
   2253..2271    +  protein_bind   tet operator: tetO; bacterial operator O2 for the tetR and tetA genes tetracycline repressor TetR
   2274..2292    +  protein_bind   tet operator: tetO; bacterial operator O2 for the tetR and tetA genes tetracycline repressor TetR
   2293..2369    +  promoter       GAL1 promoter (fragment): S. cerevisiae GAL1; inducible promoter, regulated by Gal4
   2396..2461    +  CDS            3xFLAG: three tandem FLAG® epitope tags, followed by an enterokinase cleavage site
   2792..2809    +  CDS            Twin-Strep-tag (fragment): two Strep-Tag®II moieties connected by a linker for enhanced binding to Strep-Tactin®, an engineered form of streptavidin (Schmidt et al., 2013)
   2851..4687    +  CDS            CRY2 (fragment): Arabidopsis thaliana cryptochrome 2 binds to CIB1 upon exposure to blue light (Kennedy et al., 2010)
   4686..4711    -  misc_feature   MCS (fragment): pBluescript multiple cloning site
   5399..5713    +  CDS            YO201_YEAST (fragment): Protein uncertain: Swiss-Prot protein existence level 5. From Saccharomyces cerevisiae (strain ATCC 204508 / S288c) (Baker's yeast).
   5709..5906    +  CDS            DED1 (fragment): DED1_YEAST - Also known as SPP81. Experimental evidence at protein level: Swiss-Prot protein existence level 1. ATP-binding RNA helicase involved in translation initiation. Remodels RNA in response to ADP and ATP concentrations by facilitating disruption, but also formation of RNA duplexes. Has weak ATP-dependent affinity for dsRNA, but strong ATP-dependent affinity for ssRNA. Acts as a virus host factor involved in the replication of the MBV and the L-A viruses by promoting the negative-strand RNA synthesis. May be involved in recognition of the preinitiation complex and DNA binding of the RN
   5981..5999    -  promoter       T7 promoter: promoter for bacteriophage T7 RNA polymerase
   6002..6159    +  CDS            lacZα (fragment): LacZα fragment of β-galactosidase; lacZ fragment
   6163..6591    +  rep_origin     f1 ori (sequence partly withheld): f1 bacteriophage origin of replication; arrow indicates direction of (+) strand synthesis
   6619..6670    -  misc_feature   bom (fragment): basis of mobility region from pBR322
   6726..6818    -  CDS            URA3 (fragment): PYRF_YEAST - Experimental evidence at protein level: Swiss-Prot protein existence level 1. From Saccharomyces cerevisiae (strain ATCC 204508 / S288c) (Baker's yeast).
   6818..6950    -  promoter       URA3 promoter (fragment): S. cerevisiae URA3
   6958..7007    -  misc_feature   bom (fragment): basis of mobility region from pBR322
   7109..7144    -  CDS            rop (fragment): Rop protein, which maintains plasmids at low copy number; rop
   7256..7360    +  promoter       AmpR promoter: bla
   7361..8221    +  CDS            AmpR: β-lactamase; bla; confers resistance to ampicillin, carbenicillin, and related antibiotics
   8392..8980    +  rep_origin     ori: high-copy-number ColE1/pMB1/pBR322/pUC origin of replication
   9163..9255    +  CDS            lacI (fragment): lac repressor; lacI; The lac repressor binds to the lac operator to inhibit transcription in E. coli. This inhibition can be relieved by adding lactose or isopropyl-β-D-thiogalactopyranoside (IPTG).
   9268..9289    +  protein_bind   CAP binding site: CAP binding activates transcription in the presence of cAMP. E. coli catabolite activator protein
   9304..9334    +  promoter       lac promoter: promoter for the E. coli lac operon
   9342..9358    +  protein_bind   lac operator: The lac repressor binds to the lac operator to inhibit transcription in E. coli. This inhibition can be relieved by adding lactose or isopropyl-β-D-thiogalactopyranoside (IPTG). lac repressor encoded by lacI
   9403..9421    +  promoter       T3 promoter: promoter for bacteriophage T3 RNA polymerase
>Addgene plasmid #174069 | pJL15 | addgene full sequence | sequence record 342040 | Addgene NGS Result
GGCCGGCCATTTAAATGTTTAAACGGCCACGCTGGCCGCTGCACGGTCCTGTTCCCTAGCATGTACGTGA
GCGTATTTCCTTTTAAACCACGACGCTTTGTCTTCATTCAACGTTTCCCATTGTTTTTTTCTACTATTGC
TTTGCTGTGGGAAAAACTTATCGAAAGATGACGACTTTTTCTTAATTCTCGTTTTAAGAGCTTGGTGAGC
GCTAGGAGTCACTGCCAGGTATCGTTTGAACACGGCATTAGTCAGGGAAGTCATAACACAGTCCTTTCCC
GCAATTTTCTTTTTCTATTACTCTTGGCCTCCTCTAGTACACTCTATATTTTTTTATGCCTCGGTAATGA
TTTTCATTTTTTTTTTTCCACCTAGCGGATGACTCTTTTTTTTTCTTAGCGATTGGCATTATCACATAAT
GAATTATACATTATATAAAGTAATGTGATTTCTTCGAAGAATATACTAAAAAATGAGCAGGCAAGATAAA
CGAAGGCAAAGAGGCTCTATATGTATATAAAGCTGCGGATGCCTTCTGATTTAATCTAGTTCTAGTTTAC
TTCAGGTTTACTTAAAGTTGAGATAATTGAAGCAAAGAGAAGCATCGAGCAAAGGATGGCGTTTGTTAAG
AGGGTTACGCAGGAGACGAATATACAGCTGGCGCTGGATCTTGACGGTGGGTCTGTTTCTGTACGGGAGA
GCATACTGGGCAAGGAATATGCTAGTGGTGATGGGCAGACCATCCATGTGCACACTGGAGTTGGGTTTTT
GGACCACATGTTGACTGCGCTGGCGAAGCATGGCGGGTGGTCTCTGATCCTGGAGTGTATAGGGGACTTG
CACATCGATGACCACCACACTGTTGAGGACTGTGGGATTGCGCTGGGCCAAGCGTTCAAGGAGGCGCTTG
GCTCCGTGCGTGGTATCAAGAGGTTCGGGCATGGGTTTGCACCACTGGACGAGGCGCTGAGCCGCGCTGT
GGTTGACTTCTCCAATAGGCCTTTCGCCGTGGTGGAGCTGGGCCTGAAGCGAGAACGCATAGGCCAGCTA
TCCACAGAGATGATCCCGCACTTCTTGGAGAGTTTCGCCACTGAGGCGCGTATCACCATGCATGTGGACT
GTCTGCGGGGCACCAACGACCACCACCGCTCCGAATCAGCTTTCAAGGCGCTCGCCATCGCCATCAGAGA
GGCAAGAACACCTACGGGTCGCGATGACGTTCCATCCACTAAGGGTGTCCTAGCATAGAACACAGCCCAC
AGCTACCACCATCAACAATATTTATATAGATAACGTACACATAGAAATCACACAAACAGAGTATTTATTC
TTAACTACATGAACTACCATCAGACCGTCTGGGCCACTATATAATGTGCTATTCATAAACGTGATCACTC
TACGTAGCAGGCGACCCCAGGTGAAAATTTTTCAGCGAGCTGCCAGATTGTCAGGTGAAAAACTGAAAAA
AACTTCTGGGCGATGAGCTTGTGGCGGGAAATTAAGTATATAAAGCAGTTAGTTTCTTCTGCTTCTTGTG
GTTCTGGGTATTCTTGTAATATTTGGAATAATAGAAAACCAAGACTACTGCCTTTCTTTTCATATTATAG
AGGAAGAAATACGCACGAACACGATATAGAGGTAAATTTTTTGCAAAAAGATACCAAACTATAAAAGAAA
TAGAAGACTAAACTACAAAAAATAAAGAAAGTAATACATATATCCAATATGACTGAGTTAGCAGAGCAAG
TTTCCATGCCTGAAGGGCAACAAAGACGTGGTGGTTACGTTCCACCTCACATCCGTAACGGTGGTGGCAG
AAGAGGCGATTCTGCTCCTCGTGGTGGTTTCAACAACGGTGGCGGCCGTGGTGGTTTCTTCAGAAACAAC
GGTGACCGTGGTGGATTCGGCTTTGGGTACCGAAGTACGGATTAGAAGCCGCCGAGCGGGTGACAGCCCT
CCGAAGGAAGACTCTCCTCCGTGCGTCCTCGTCTTCACCGGTCGCGTTCCTGAAACGCAGATGTGCCTCG
CGCCGCACTGCTCCGAACAATAAAGATTCTACAATACTAGCTTTTATGGTTATGAAGAGGAAAAATTGGC
AGTAACCTGGCCCCACAAACCTTCAAATGAACGAATCAAATTAACAACCATAGGATGATAATGCGATTAG
TTTTTTAGCCTTATTTCTGGGGTACTGCAGCAGCGAAGCGATGATTTTTGATCTATTAACAGATATATAA
ATGCAAAAACTGTCCCTATCAGTGATAGAGATATCCCTATCAGTGATAGAGATATTACTTCTTATTCAAA
TGTAATAAAAGTATCAACAAAAAATTGTTAATATACCTCTATACTTTAACGTCAAGGAGAAAAAACCCTG
GGCCCTAAAAAAATGGACTACAAAGACCATGACGGTGATTATAAAGATCATGACATCGATTACAAGGATG
ACGATGACAAGATGGCCCCCAAGAAAAAGAGGAAGGTGGGCATTCACGGGGTGCCGGGTGGAGGTTCTGG
TTCTAGACCCGGGGAGCGCCCCTTCCAGTGTCGCATTTGCATGCGGAACTTTTCGCGCCAGGACAGGCTT
GACAGGCATACCCGTACTCATACCGGTGAAAAACCGTTTCAGTGTCGGATCTGTATGCGAAATTTCTCCC
AGAAGGAGCACTTGGCGGGGCATCTACGTACGCACACCGGCGAGAAGCCATTCCAATGCCGAATATGCAT
GCGCAACTTCAGTCGCCGCGACAACCTGAACCGGCACCTAAAAACCCACCTGAGAGGATCCGGAGGTTCT
GGCGGTGGAAGTGGTGGCGGAGGTAGCGGTGGTGGCAGCGGTTCCTGCAGGAAGATGGACAAAAAGACTA
TAGTTTGGTTTAGAAGAGACCTAAGGATTGAGGATAATCCTGCATTAGCAGCAGCTGCTCACGAAGGATC
TGTTTTTCCTGTCTTCATTTGGTGTCCTGAAGAAGAAGGACAGTTTTATCCTGGAAGAGCTTCAAGATGG
TGGATGAAACAATCACTTGCTCACTTATCTCAATCCTTGAAGGCTCTTGGATCTGACCTCACTTTAATCA
AAACCCACAACACGATTTCAGCGATCTTGGATTGTATCCGCGTTACCGGTGCTACAAAAGTCGTCTTTAA
CCACCTCTATGATCCTGTTTCGTTAGTTCGGGACCATACCGTAAAGGAGAAGCTGGTGGAACGTGGGATC
TCTGTGCAAAGCTACAATGGAGATCTATTGTATGAACCGTGGGAGATATACTGCGAAAAGGGCAAACCTT
TTACGAGTTTCAATTCTTACTGGAAGAAATGCTTAGATATGTCGATTGAATCCGTTATGCTTCCTCCTCC
TTGGCGGTTGATGCCAATAACTGCAGCGGCTGAAGCGATTTGGGCGTGTTCGATTGAAGAACTAGGGCTG
GAGAATGAGGCCGAGAAACCGAGCAATGCGTTGTTAACTAGAGCTTGGTCTCCAGGATGGAGCAATGCTG
ATAAGTTACTAAATGAGTTCATCGAGAAGCAGTTGATAGATTATGCAAAGAACAGCAAGAAAGTTGTTGG
GAATTCTACTTCACTACTTTCTCCGTATCTCCATTTCGGGGAAATAAGCGTCAGACACGTTTTCCAGTGT
GCCCGGATGAAACAAATTATATGGGCAAGAGATAAGAACAGTGAAGGAGAAGAAAGTGCAGATCTTTTTC
TTAGGGGAATCGGTTTAAGAGAGTATTCTCGGTATATATGTTTCAACTTCCCGTTTACTCACGAGCAATC
GTTGTTGAGTCATCTTCGGTTTTTCCCTTGGGATGCTGATGTTGATAAGTTCAAGGCCTGGAGACAAGGC
AGGACCGGTTATCCGTTGGTGGATGCCGGAATGAGAGAGCTTTGGGCTACCGGATGGATGCATAACAGAA
TAAGAGTGATTGTTTCAAGCTTTGCTGTGAAGTTTCTTCTCCTTCCATGGAAATGGGGAATGAAGTATTT
CTGGGATACACTTTTGGATGCTGATTTGGAATGTGACATCCTTGGCTGGCAGTATATCTCTGGGAGTATC
CCCGATGGCCACGAGCTTGATCGCTTGGACAATCCCGCGTTACAAGGCGCCAAATATGACCCAGAAGGTG
AGTACATAAGGCAATGGCTTCCCGAGCTTGCGAGATTGCCAACTGAATGGATCCATCATCCATGGGACGC
TCCTTTAACCGTACTCAAAGCTTCTGGTGTGGAACTCGGAACAAACTATGCGAAACCCATTGTAGACATC
GACACAGCTCGTGAGCTACTAGCTAAAGCTATTTCAAGAACCCGTGAAGCACAGATCATGATCGGAGCAG
CACCTGATGAGATTGTAGCAGATAGCTTCGAGGCCTTAGGGGCTAATACCATTAAAGAACCTGGTCTTTG
CCCATCTGTGTCTTCTAATGACCAACAAGTACCTTCGGCTGTTCGTTACAACGGGTCAAAGAGAGTGAAA
CCTGAGGAAGAAGAAGAGAGAGACATGAAGAAATCTAGGGGATTCGATGAAAGGGAGTTGTTTTCGACTG
CTGAATCTTCTTCTTCTTCGAGTGTGTTTTTCGTTTCGCAGTCTTGCTCGTTGGCATCAGAAGGGAAGAA
TCTGGAAGGTATTCAAGATTCATCTGATCAGATTACTACAAGTTTGGGAAAAAATGGTTGCAAATGAGCG
GCCGCCACCGCGGTGGAGCTCTAAGCAAATAGCTAAATTATATACGAATTAATATTATGATTAAGTGTTT
ACGTGAGTGCGATATTTTTATTACTATCTTATACAGTTGTATATACTCTATAAAATGAGTTGTCTATTAA
TTAACGCGATGAATGCTTTCTGGGTTTACCTCTCCAACAACTCTAGTTTACTTCTCAATACATTCAATTG
TATTTGATTTGTCAATACTTCATCATTAATCAATTCTATAGTTTTGTTTTTCTCGTTTATTTCCAAATTT
AATGCATCAATTTTATTATTCAATTTGTCGTTGATTTTGGTTAATGATTTTATGGTTTGATCTCTGGCAT
TGATTGTTTGTGTTAGTTTTTCATTATTGATAATTAAATTATTTAAGTTAGTTATCAACTCGGTGTTTTC
AAGTTTCAAGTTTTCAATTTCTTTAGAGTTTATTAGATTTGTCAAAGTTTCTGAATTGCTTGATTGGTCC
TGTAGAAGAGTATTTGTTGTTGTGGATAATTGATTCAATTTTTGAGACAATTGCTGGAAGGCGTTGAAAT
ATCTAGCATCAATCTCATGGTTTTTTTCCCGAGAGTCTCGTAGATTCAATTGTTTTAATATATCTTGGGA
CCACTCTTGATTTGAACTCATGGAAATTAAACTGGGTGTTGTGTTGTGGTGTAATGATTGTACCCCCTTT
GCTTATAATTGTGTGGTGACACCGATTATTTAAAGCTGCAGCATACGATATATATACATGTGTATATATG
TATACCTATGAATGTCAGTAAGTATGTATACGAACAGTATGATACTGAAGATGACAAGGTAATGCATCAT
TCTATACGTGTCATTCTGAACGAGGCGCGCTTTCCTTTTTTCTTTTTGCTTTTTCTTTTTTTTTCTCTTG
AACTCCAGAAAAAAAATATAAAAGAGATGGAGGAACGGGAAAAAGTTAGTTGTGGTGATAGGTGGCAAGT
GGTATTCCGTAAGAACAACAAGAAAAGCATTTCATATTATGGCTGAACTGAGCGAACAAGTGCAAAATTT
AAGCATCAACGACAACAACGAGAATGGTTATGTTCCTCCTCACTTAAGAGGAAAACCAAGAAGTGCCAGA
AATAACAGTAGCAACTACAATAACAACAACGGCGGCTACAACGGTGGCCGTGGCGGTGGCAGCTTCTTTA
GCAACAACCGTCGTGGTGGTTACGGCAACGGTGGTTTCTTCGGTGGAAACAACGGTGGCAGCGGCCGGCC
ATTTAAATGTTTAAACGGCCACGCTGGCCCCCTATAGTGAGTCGTATTACAATTCACTGGCCGTCGTTTT
ACAACGTCGTGACTGGGAAAACCCTGGCGTTACCCAACTTAATCGCCTTGCAGCACATCCCCCTTTCGCC
AGCTGGCGTAATAGCGAAGAGGCCCGCACCGATCGCCCTTCCCAACAGTTGCGCAGCCTGAATGGCGAAT
GG
[124 nt withheld, positions 6163-6286]
C
[91 nt withheld, positions 6288-6378]
A
[49 nt withheld, positions 6380-6428]
CCTTTGACGTTGGAGTCCACGTTCTTT
[37 nt withheld, positions 6456-6492]
ACCCTATCTCGGTCTATTCTTTTGATTTATAAGGGATTTTGCCGATTTCGGCCTATTGGTTAAAAAATGA
GCTGATTTAACAAAAATTTAACGCGAATTTTAACAAAATATTAACGCTTACAATTTCCTGATGCGGTATT
TTCTCCTTACGCATCTGTGCGGTATTTCACACCGCATAGGGTAATAACTGATATAATTAAATTGAAGCTC
TAATTTGTGAGTTTAGTATTAGGATCTCTACCCTTGGCGAAAAGTCCTCTGCCAACAATGATGATATCTG
ATCCACCACTTACAACTTCGTCGACGGTTCTGTACTGCTGACCCAATATGCGTATATATACCAATCTAAG
TCTGTGCTCCTTCCTTCGTTCTTCCTTCTGTTCGGAGATTACCGAATCAAAAAAATTTCAAGGAAACCGA
AATCAAAAAAAAGAATAAAAAAAAAATGATGAATTGAAAAGGTGGTATGGTGCACTCTCAGTACAATCTG
CTCTGATGCCGCATAGTTAAGCCAGCCCCGACACCCGCCAACACCCGCTGACGCGCCCTGACGGGCTTGT
CTGCTCCCGGCATCCGCTTACAGACAAGCTGTGACCGTCTCCGGGAGCTGCATGTGTCAGAGGTTTTCAC
CGTCATCACCGAAACGCGCGAGACGAAAGGGCCTCGTGATACGCCTATTTTTATAGGTTAATGTCATGAT
AATAATGGTTTCTTAGACGTCGGCGCGCCGAGGACGTCAGGTGGCACTTTTCGGGGAAATGTGCGCGGAA
CCCCTATTTGTTTATTTTTCTAAATACATTCAAATATGTATCCGCTCATGAGACAATAACCCTGATAAAT
GCTTCAATAATATTGAAAAAGGAAGAGTATGAGTATTCAACATTTCCGTGTCGCCCTTATTCCCTTTTTT
GCGGCATTTTGCCTTCCTGTTTTTGCTCACCCAGAAACGCTGGTGAAAGTAAAAGATGCTGAAGATCAGT
TGGGTGCACGAGTGGGTTACATCGAACTGGATCTCAACAGCGGTAAGATCCTTGAGAGTTTTCGCCCCGA
AGAACGTTTTCCAATGATGAGCACTTTTAAAGTTCTGCTATGTGGCGCGGTATTATCCCGTATTGACGCC
GGGCAAGAGCAACTCGGTCGCCGCATACACTATTCTCAGAATGACTTGGTTGAGTACTCACCAGTCACAG
AAAAGCATCTTACGGATGGCATGACAGTAAGAGAATTATGCAGTGCTGCCATAACCATGAGTGATAACAC
TGCGGCCAACTTACTTCTGACAACGATCGGAGGACCGAAGGAGCTAACCGCTTTTTTGCACAACATGGGG
GATCATGTAACTCGCCTTGATCGTTGGGAACCGGAGCTGAATGAAGCCATACCAAACGACGAGCGTGACA
CCACGATGCCTGTAGCAATGGCAACAACGTTGCGCAAACTATTAACTGGCGAACTACTTACTCTAGCTTC
CCGGCAACAATTAATAGACTGGATGGAGGCGGATAAAGTTGCAGGACCACTTCTGCGCTCGGCCCTTCCG
GCTGGCTGGTTTATTGCTGATAAATCTGGAGCCGGTGAGCGTGGGTCTCGCGGTATCATTGCAGCACTGG
GGCCAGATGGTAAGCCCTCCCGTATCGTAGTTATCTACACGACGGGGAGTCAGGCAACTATGGATGAACG
AAATAGACAGATCGCTGAGATAGGTGCCTCACTGATTAAGCATTGGTAACTGTCAGACCAAGTTTACTCA
TATATACTTTAGATTGATTTAAAACTTCATTTTTAATTTAAAAGGATCTAGGTGAAGATCCTTTTTGATA
ATCTCATGACCAAAATCCCTTAACGTGAGTTTTCGTTCCACTGAGCGTCAGACCCCGTAGAAAAGATCAA
AGGATCTTCTTGAGATCCTTTTTTTCTGCGCGTAATCTGCTGCTTGCAAACAAAAAAACCACCGCTACCA
GCGGTGGTTTGTTTGCCGGATCAAGAGCTACCAACTCTTTTTCCGAAGGTAACTGGCTTCAGCAGAGCGC
AGATACCAAATACTGTTCTTCTAGTGTAGCCGTAGTTAGGCCACCACTTCAAGAACTCTGTAGCACCGCC
TACATACCTCGCTCTGCTAATCCTGTTACCAGTGGCTGCTGCCAGTGGCGATAAGTCGTGTCTTACCGGG
TTGGACTCAAGACGATAGTTACCGGATAAGGCGCAGCGGTCGGGCTGAACGGGGGGTTCGTGCACACAGC
CCAGCTTGGAGCGAACGACCTACACCGAACTGAGATACCTACAGCGTGAGCTATGAGAAAGCGCCACGCT
TCCCGAAGGGAGAAAGGCGGACAGGTATCCGGTAAGCGGCAGGGTCGGAACAGGAGAGCGCACGAGGGAG
CTTCCAGGGGGAAACGCCTGGTATCTTTATAGTCCTGTCGGGTTTCGCCACCTCTGACTTGAGCGTCGAT
TTTTGTGATGCTCGTCAGGGGGGCGGAGCCTATGGAAAAACGCCAGCAACGCGGCCTTTTTACGGTTCCT
GGCCTTTTGCTGGCCTTTTGCTCACATGTTCTTTCCTGCGTTATCCCCTGATTCTGTGGATAACCGTATT
ACCGCCTTTGAGTGAGCTGATACCGCTCGCCGCAGCCGAACGACCGAGCGCAGCGAGTCAGTGAGCGAGG
AAGCGGAAGAGCGCCCAATACGCAAACCGCCTCTCCCCGCGCGTTGGCCGATTCATTAATGCAGCTGGCA
CGACAGGTTTCCCGACTGGAAAGCGGGCAGTGAGCGCAACGCAATTAATGTGAGTTAGCTCACTCATTAG
GCACCCCAGGCTTTACACTTTATGCTTCCGGCTCGTATGTTGTGTGGAATTGTGAGCGGATAACAATTTC
ACACAGGAAACAGCTATGACCATGATTACGCCAAGCTCGGAATTAACCCTCACTAAAGGGAACAAAAGCT
G
